Addgene plasmid #114959: AT4G20450 N11_pECIA2
Purpose: Bait vector AT4G20450 N11_pECIA2 should be used with prey vector AT4G20450 N11_pECIA14.
Depositing lab: Youssef Belkhadir. Depositing organization: Gregor Mendel Institute of Molecular Plant Biology. Publication: An extracellular network of Arabidopsis leucine-rich repeat receptor kinases. Smakowska-Luzan E, Mott GA, Parys K, Stegmann M, Howton TC, Layeghifard M, Neuhold J, Lehner A, Kong J, Grunwald K, Weinberger N, Satbhai SB, Mayer D, Busch W, Madalinski M, Stolt-Bergner P, Provart NJ, Mukhtar MS, Zipfel C, Desveaux D, Guttman DS, Belkhadir Y. Nature. 2018 Jan 18;553(7688):342-346. doi: 10.1038/nature25184. Epub 2018 Jan 10. PubMed 29320478.
Backbone
  Vector backbone: pECIA2
  Backbone manufacturer: Chris Garcia (Addgene plasmid # 47032)
  Vector type: Insect Expression
Growth in bacteria
  Bacterial resistance: Ampicillin, 100 μg/mL
  Growth temperature: 37°C
  Growth strain: DH5alpha
  Copy number: High Copy
Gene/Insert
  Gene/Insert name: AT4G20450
  Species: A. thaliana (mustard weed)
  Entrez Gene: AT4G20450 (a.k.a. AT4G20450, F9F13.100, F9F13_100)
  Promoter: Metallothionein (Copper-Inducible)
  Tag / fusion protein: Fc, V5 and hexahistidine tags (C terminal on backbone)
  Cloning method: Ligation Independent Cloning
Terms and licenses: Academic/Nonprofit Terms; Industry Terms: Not Available to Industry
Depositor comments: Plasmid for secreted expression in Drosophila cell culture by induction via CuSO4. Insert is an extracellular domain of indicated LRR-RK, C-terminally tagged with Fc, V5 and hexahistidine tags. Insert Protein Sequence: QGFISLDCGMPRNESSYTDESTGLNFSSDADFISSGKSGTIKTEDSDSGVKYIKPYKQLRYFPEGARNCYNLTVMQGTHYLIRAVFVYGNYDLKQRPKFDLYLGPNFWTTINLQDPSGGFYYRIWLQDGTVEEVIHMPKSNNLDICLVKTGTTTPFISSLELRPLRDDTYTTTTGSLKLISRWYFRKPFPTLESIIRHPDDVHDRLWDVYHADEEWTDINTTTPVNTTVNAFDLPQAIISKASIPQVASDTWSTTWSIQNPDDDVHVYLHFAEIQALKPSDTREFSILWNKNTIIRDYYSPLEFMADTVPIRTSSKCGDDGFCSLDLTRTKSSTLPPYCNAMEVFGLLQLLQTETDENDVTTLKNIQATYRIQKTNWQGDPCVPIQFIWTGLNCSNMFPSIPPRITSIDFSNFGLNGTITSDIQYLNQLQKLDLSNNNLTGKVPEFLAKMKLLTFINLSGNNLSGSIPQSLLNMEKNGLITLLYNGNNLCLDPSCESETGPGNNKKK
How to cite: AT4G20450 N11_pECIA2 was a gift from Youssef Belkhadir (Addgene plasmid # 114959 ; http://n2t.net/addgene:114959 ; RRID:Addgene_114959)
