[The description below was written by a language model from this plasmid's Addgene catalogue record and pLannotate feature annotations shown in this document.]
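Description:
AT4G20450 N11_pECIA2 is an insect-cell expression plasmid built on the pECIA2 backbone and designed for secreted production of a plant receptor ectodomain in Drosophila cell culture. In bacteria it is maintained as a high-copy plasmid through a ColE1/pUC-type origin and selected with ampicillin via the β-lactamase gene. The remaining bacterial annotations (lac promoter and operator, and fragments of lacZα, lacI, rop and bom) are backbone remnants with no evident role in the construct's function.

The expression cassette is driven by the Drosophila metallothionein promoter, which is induced by adding copper sulfate to the culture. Downstream, the Drosophila BiP signal sequence directs the product into the secretory pathway. It is fused in frame to the extracellular domain of the Arabidopsis thaliana leucine-rich repeat receptor kinase encoded by AT4G20450, which was inserted by ligation-independent cloning. The ectodomain is followed at its C terminus by a human IgG1 Fc region, a V5 epitope and a hexahistidine tag, all supplied by the backbone. The feature table annotates the Fc fragment and the V5 tag but does not list the His tag separately. An SV40 polyadenylation signal is annotated after the coding region.

The record designates this plasmid as the bait vector, to be paired with the corresponding pECIA14 prey vector. The Fc fusion would typically allow capture of the secreted bait, with V5 and His available for detection or purification, although the record does not spell out these roles. The associated publication describes an extracellular interaction network of Arabidopsis LRR receptor kinases, so this plasmid appears to be one member of a collection of ectodomain constructs for pairwise testing of extracellular binding.
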