Features (pLannotate 1.2.2; 18 found; start..end, strand, type, name):
     23..449     +  promoter       MT promoter: Drosophila metallothionein promoter
    467..520     +  sig_peptide    BiP signal sequence: Drosophila BiP signal sequence
    521..2050    +  CDS            Y4245_ARATH (fragment): Experimental evidence at protein level: Swiss-Prot protein existence level 1. From Arabidopsis thaliana (Mouse-ear cress).
   2003..2752    +  CDS            IGHG1 (fragment): IGHG1_HUMAN - Experimental evidence at protein level: Swiss-Prot protein existence level 1. Constant region of immunoglobulin heavy chains. Immunoglobulins, also known as antibodies, are membrane-bound or secreted glycoproteins produced by B lymphocytes. In the recognition phase of humoral immunity, the membrane-bound immunoglobulins serve as receptors which, upon binding of a specific antigen, trigger the clonal expansion and differentiation of B lymphocytes into immunoglobulins- secreting plasma cells. Secreted immunoglobulins mediate the effector phase of humoral immunity, which results in
   2771..2812    +  CDS            V5 tag: epitope tag from simian virus 5
   2912..3046    -  polyA_signal   SV40 poly(A) signal: SV40 polyadenylation signal
   3069..3153    -  CDS            large T antigen (fragment): large T antigen from SV40 (simian virus 40)
   3153..3177    +  misc_feature   MCS (fragment): pUC18/19 multiple cloning site
   3214..3230    -  protein_bind   lac operator: The lac repressor binds to the lac operator to inhibit transcription in E. coli. This inhibition can be relieved by adding lactose or isopropyl-β-D-thiogalactopyranoside (IPTG). lac repressor encoded by lacI
   3238..3268    -  promoter       lac promoter: promoter for the E. coli lac operon
   3283..3304    -  protein_bind   CAP binding site: CAP binding activates transcription in the presence of cAMP. E. coli catabolite activator protein
   3317..3409    -  CDS            lacI (fragment): lac repressor; lacI; The lac repressor binds to the lac operator to inhibit transcription in E. coli. This inhibition can be relieved by adding lactose or isopropyl-β-D-thiogalactopyranoside (IPTG).
   3592..4180    -  rep_origin     ori: high-copy-number ColE1/pMB1/pBR322/pUC origin of replication
   4351..5211    -  CDS            AmpR: β-lactamase; bla; confers resistance to ampicillin, carbenicillin, and related antibiotics
   5212..5316    -  promoter       AmpR promoter: bla
   5411..5446    +  CDS            rop (fragment): Rop protein, which maintains plasmids at low copy number; rop
   5548..5647    +  misc_feature   bom (fragment): basis of mobility region from pBR322
   5653..21      -  CDS            lacZα (fragment) (across the origin): LacZα fragment of β-galactosidase; lacZ fragment
>Addgene plasmid #114959 | AT4G20450 N11_pECIA2 | addgene full sequence | sequence record 296640 | Addgene NGS Result
GTAAAACGACGGCCAGTGAATTAATTCGTTGCAGGACAGGATGTGGTGCCCGATGTGACTAGCTCTTTGC
TGCAGGCCGTCCTATCCTCTGGTTCCGATAAGAGACCCAGAACTCCGGCCCCCCACCGCCCACCGCCACC
CCCATACATATGTGGTACGCAAGTAAGAGTGCCTGCGCATGCCCCATGTGCCCCACCAAGAGCTTTGCAT
CCCATACAAGTCCCCAAAGTGGAGAACCGAACCAATTCTTCGCGGGCAGAACAAAAGCTTCTGCACACGT
CTCCACTCGAATTTGGAGCCGGCCGGCGTGTGCAAAAGAGGTGAATCGAACGAAAGACCCGTGTGTAAAG
CCGCGTTTCCAAAATGTATAAAACCGAGAGCATCTGGCCAATGTGCATCAGTTGTGGTCAGCAGCAAAAT
CAAGTGAATCATCTCAGTGCAACTAAAGGGGGGATCCGATCTCAATATGAAGTTATGCATATTACTGGCC
GTCGTGGCCTTTGTTGGCCTCTCGCTCGGGCAAGGATTCATCAGCTTAGATTGCGGAATGCCCCGTAACG
AGTCTAGTTATACCGACGAGTCCACCGGTTTGAATTTCTCATCCGACGCTGATTTTATTAGCAGCGGAAA
AAGTGGTACCATCAAGACCGAAGACTCTGATTCTGGCGTGAAATACATAAAGCCATATAAGCAGCTTAGG
TATTTTCCTGAAGGAGCACGAAACTGCTATAATCTGACTGTCATGCAGGGCACACATTATCTTATCAGAG
CCGTGTTCGTATATGGAAATTATGACCTCAAACAAAGACCAAAATTTGATCTATATCTTGGCCCCAATTT
CTGGACAACTATAAATTTGCAAGATCCTTCGGGTGGTTTCTATTATCGGATTTGGTTGCAAGATGGTACC
GTAGAGGAGGTAATCCACATGCCAAAGTCAAACAATTTGGATATTTGTTTGGTTAAGACAGGAACAACGA
CGCCATTCATATCATCCTTGGAACTACGTCCCTTGAGAGATGACACCTATACTACTACAACCGGCTCTCT
AAAGCTAATCTCCCGCTGGTATTTCAGGAAGCCTTTCCCCACTCTTGAATCCATCATACGACATCCAGAT
GATGTCCATGACCGTCTATGGGACGTATACCATGCGGATGAAGAATGGACAGATATAAACACCACCACCC
CTGTAAATACAACTGTTAATGCCTTTGATCTGCCACAAGCTATAATTTCAAAGGCTTCCATACCCCAAGT
TGCAAGTGATACATGGAGCACAACCTGGTCGATACAAAACCCGGACGACGACGTTCACGTGTACCTTCAC
TTTGCCGAGATCCAAGCCTTGAAGCCCAGTGATACCAGAGAGTTTAGTATCTTGTGGAATAAAAACACAA
TCATTAGGGATTACTACAGTCCTCTAGAGTTCATGGCTGACACTGTACCTATAAGAACCTCGAGTAAATG
CGGTGACGATGGTTTCTGCTCCCTAGATCTCACAAGAACTAAGTCGTCAACTCTTCCACCATATTGTAAT
GCGATGGAGGTTTTCGGGTTACTCCAGCTTCTTCAGACCGAAACAGATGAAAACGACGTCACTACATTGA
AGAACATTCAAGCCACTTATAGAATACAAAAAACGAACTGGCAAGGAGATCCATGTGTACCTATACAGTT
TATATGGACTGGCCTAAACTGTAGCAACATGTTTCCGTCTATTCCACCAAGAATCACTTCCATAGACTTT
TCTAACTTTGGATTAAATGGGACCATAACAAGTGATATACAATATCTTAACCAGCTACAGAAATTGGACC
TGTCAAATAACAACTTGACGGGAAAGGTGCCTGAATTTCTCGCCAAAATGAAGTTGTTGACATTCATAAA
CTTGAGTGGGAACAATCTTAGCGGCTCAATTCCTCAAAGCCTTCTCAACATGGAAAAGAATGGGCTAATA
ACGTTGCTGTATAATGGAAATAACCTCTGTTTGGATCCATCATGCGAAAGTGAAACTGGTCCTGGGAATA
ACAAAAAGAAACTGGAGGTGCTGTTCCAGGGACCAGGGAGCGACAAAACTCACACATGCCCACCGTGCCC
AGCACCTGAACTCCTGGGGGGACCGTCAGTCTTCCTCTTCCCCCCAAAACCCAAGGACACCCTCATGATC
TCCCGGACCCCTGAGGTCACATGCGTGGTGGTGGACGTGAGCCACGAAGACCCTGAGGTCAAGTTCAACT
GGTACGTGGACGGCGTGGAGGTGCATAATGCCAAGACAAAGCCGCGGGAGGAGCAGTACAACAGCACGTA
CCGTGTGGTCAGCGTCCTCACCGTCCTGCACCAGGACTGGCTGAATGGCAAGGAGTACAAGTGCAAGGTC
TCCAACAAAGCCCTCCCAGCCCCCATCGAGAAAACCATCTCCAAAGCCAAAGGGCAGCCCCGAGAACCAC
AGGTGTACACCCTGCCCCCATCCCGGGAGGAGATGACCAAGAACCAGGTCAGCCTGACCTGCCTGGTCAA
AGGCTTCTATCCCAGCGACATCGCCGTGGAGTGGGAGAGCAATGGGCAGCCGGAGAACAACTACAAGACC
ACGCCTCCCGTGCTGGACTCCGACGGCTCCTTCTTCCTCTACAGCAAGCTCACCGTGGACAAGAGCAGGT
GGCAGCAGGGGAACGTCTTCTCATGCTCCGTGATGCATGAGGGTCTGCACAACCACTACACGCAGAAGAG
CCTCTCCCTGTCTCCGGGTAAATCTAGAGGGCCCTTCGAAGGTAAGCCTATCCCTAACCCTCTCCTCGGT
CTCGATTCTACGCGTACCGGTCATCATCACCATCACCATTGAGTTTAAACCCGCTGATCAGCCTCGACTG
TGCCTTCTAAGGCCTGAGCTCGCTGATCAGCCTCGATCGAGGATCCAGACATGATAAGATACATTGATGA
GTTTGGACAAACCACAACTAGAATGCAGTGAAAAAAATGCTTTATTTGTGAAATTTGTGATGCTATTGCT
TTATTTGTAACCATTATAAGCTGCAATAAACAAGTTAACAACAACAATTGCATTCATTTTATGTTTCAGG
TTCAGGGGGAGGTGTGGGAGGTTTTTTAAAGCAAGTAAAACCTCTACAAATGTGGTATGGCTGATTATGA
TCAGTCGACCTGCAGGCATGCAAGCTTGGCGTAATCATGGTCATAGCTGTTTCCTGTGTGAAATTGTTAT
CCGCTCACAATTCCACACAACATACGAGCCGGAAGCATAAAGTGTAAAGCCTGGGGTGCCTAATGAGTGA
GCTAACTCACATTAATTGCGTTGCGCTCACTGCCCGCTTTCCAGTCGGGAAACCTGTCGTGCCAGCTGCA
TTAATGAATCGGCCAACGCGCGGGGAGAGGCGGTTTGCGTATTGGGCGCTCTTCCGCTTCCTCGCTCACT
GACTCGCTGCGCTCGGTCGTTCGGCTGCGGCGAGCGGTATCAGCTCACTCAAAGGCGGTAATACGGTTAT
CCACAGAATCAGGGGATAACGCAGGAAAGAACATGTGAGCAAAAGGCCAGCAAAAGGCCAGGAACCGTAA
AAAGGCCGCGTTGCTGGCGTTTTTCCATAGGCTCCGCCCCCCTGACGAGCATCACAAAAATCGACGCTCA
AGTCAGAGGTGGCGAAACCCGACAGGACTATAAAGATACCAGGCGTTTCCCCCTGGAAGCTCCCTCGTGC
GCTCTCCTGTTCCGACCCTGCCGCTTACCGGATACCTGTCCGCCTTTCTCCCTTCGGGAAGCGTGGCGCT
TTCTCATAGCTCACGCTGTAGGTATCTCAGTTCGGTGTAGGTCGTTCGCTCCAAGCTGGGCTGTGTGCAC
GAACCCCCCGTTCAGCCCGACCGCTGCGCCTTATCCGGTAACTATCGTCTTGAGTCCAACCCGGTAAGAC
ACGACTTATCGCCACTGGCAGCAGCCACTGGTAACAGGATTAGCAGAGCGAGGTATGTAGGCGGTGCTAC
AGAGTTCTTGAAGTGGTGGCCTAACTACGGCTACACTAGAAGAACAGTATTTGGTATCTGCGCTCTGCTG
AAGCCAGTTACCTTCGGAAAAAGAGTTGGTAGCTCTTGATCCGGCAAACAAACCACCGCTGGTAGCGGTG
GTTTTTTTGTTTGCAAGCAGCAGATTACGCGCAGAAAAAAAGGATCTCAAGAAGATCCTTTGATCTTTTC
TACGGGGTCTGACGCTCAGTGGAACGAAAACTCACGTTAAGGGATTTTGGTCATGAGATTATCAAAAAGG
ATCTTCACCTAGATCCTTTTAAATTAAAAATGAAGTTTTAAATCAATCTAAAGTATATATGAGTAAACTT
GGTCTGACAGTTACCAATGCTTAATCAGTGAGGCACCTATCTCAGCGATCTGTCTATTTCGTTCATCCAT
AGTTGCCTGACTCCCCGTCGTGTAGATAACTACGATACGGGAGGGCTTACCATCTGGCCCCAGTGCTGCA
ATGATACCGCGAGACCCACGCTCACCGGCTCCAGATTTATCAGCAATAAACCAGCCAGCCGGAAGGGCCG
AGCGCAGAAGTGGTCCTGCAACTTTATCCGCCTCCATCCAGTCTATTAATTGTTGCCGGGAAGCTAGAGT
AAGTAGTTCGCCAGTTAATAGTTTGCGCAACGTTGTTGCCATTGCTACAGGCATCGTGGTGTCACGCTCG
TCGTTTGGTATGGCTTCATTCAGCTCCGGTTCCCAACGATCAAGGCGAGTTACATGATCCCCCATGTTGT
GCAAAAAAGCGGTTAGCTCCTTCGGTCCTCCGATCGTTGTCAGAAGTAAGTTGGCCGCAGTGTTATCACT
CATGGTTATGGCAGCACTGCATAATTCTCTTACTGTCATGCCATCCGTAAGATGCTTTTCTGTGACTGGT
GAGTACTCAACCAAGTCATTCTGAGAATAGTGTATGCGGCGACCGAGTTGCTCTTGCCCGGCGTCAATAC
GGGATAATACCGCGCCACATAGCAGAACTTTAAAAGTGCTCATCATTGGAAAACGTTCTTCGGGGCGAAA
ACTCTCAAGGATCTTACCGCTGTTGAGATCCAGTTCGATGTAACCCACTCGTGCACCCAACTGATCTTCA
GCATCTTTTACTTTCACCAGCGTTTCTGGGTGAGCAAAAACAGGAAGGCAAAATGCCGCAAAAAAGGGAA
TAAGGGCGACACGGAAATGTTGAATACTCATACTCTTCCTTTTTCAATATTATTGAAGCATTTATCAGGG
TTATTGTCTCATGAGCGGATACATATTTGAATGTATTTAGAAAAATAAACAAATAGGGGTTCCGCGCACA
TTTCCCCGAAAAGTGCCACCTGACGTCTAAGAAACCATTATTATCATGACATTAACCTATAAAAATAGGC
GTATCACGAGGCCCTTTCGTCTCGCGCGTTTCGGTGATGACGGTGAAAACCTCTGACACATGCAGCTCCC
GGAGACGGTCACAGCTTGTCTGTAAGCGGATGCCGGGAGCAGACAAGCCCGTCAGGGCGCGTCAGCGGGT
GTTGGCGGGTGTCGGGGCTGGCTTAACTATGCGGCATCAGAGCAGATTGTACTGAGAGTGCACCATATGC
GGTGTGAAATACCGCACAGATGCGTAAGGAGAAAATACCGCATCAGGCGCCATTCGCCATTCAGGCTGCG
CAACTGTTGGGAAGGGCGATCGGTGCGGGCCTCTTCGCTATTACGCCAGCTGGCGAAAGGGGGATGTGCT
GCAAGGCGATTAAGTTGGGTAACGCCAGGGTTTTCCCAGTCACGACGTT
